>Addgene plasmid #229063 | pAAV CAG Barcode2 | addgene full sequence | sequence record 455086 | Addgene NGS Result
GAAGATCCTTTGATCTTTTCTACGGGGTCTGACGCTCAGTGGAACGAAAACTCACGTTAAGGGATTTTGG
TCATGAGATTATCAAAAAGGATCTTCACCTAGATCCTTTTAAATTAAAAATGAAGTTTTAAATCAATCTA
AAGTATATATGAGTAAACTTGGTCTGACAGTTACCAATGCTTAATCAGTGAGGCACCTATCTCAGCGATC
TGTCTATTTCGTTCATCCATAGTTGCCTGACTCCCCGTCGTGTAGATAACTACGATACGGGAGGGCTTAC
CATCTGGCCCCAGTGCTGCAATGATACCGCGAGACCCACGCTCACCGGCTCCAGATTTATCAGCAATAAA
CCAGCCAGCCGGAAGGGCCGAGCGCAGAAGTGGTCCTGCAACTTTATCCGCCTCCATCCAGTCTATTAAT
TGTTGCCGGGAAGCTAGAGTAAGTAGTTCGCCAGTTAATAGTTTGCGCAACGTTGTTGCCATTGCTACAG
GCATCGTGGTGTCACGCTCGTCGTTTGGTATGGCTTCATTCAGCTCCGGTTCCCAACGATCAAGGCGAGT
TACATGATCCCCCATGTTGTGCAAAAAAGCGGTTAGCTCCTTCGGTCCTCCGATCGTTGTCAGAAGTAAG
TTGGCCGCAGTGTTATCACTCATGGTTATGGCAGCACTGCATAATTCTCTTACTGTCATGCCATCCGTAA
GATGCTTTTCTGTGACTGGTGAGTACTCAACCAAGTCATTCTGAGAATAGTGTATGCGGCGACCGAGTTG
CTCTTGCCCGGCGTCAATACGGGATAATACCGCGCCACATAGCAGAACTTTAAAAGTGCTCATCATTGGA
AAACGTTCTTCGGGGCGAAAACTCTCAAGGATCTTACCGCTGTTGAGATCCAGTTCGATGTAACCCACTC
GTGCACCCAACTGATCTTCAGCATCTTTTACTTTCACCAGCGTTTCTGGGTGAGCAAAAACAGGAAGGCA
AAATGCCGCAAAAAAGGGAATAAGGGCGACACGGAAATGTTGAATACTCATACTCTTCCTTTTTCAATAT
TATTGAAGCATTTATCAGGGTTATTGTCTCATGAGCGGATACATATTTGAATGTATTTAGAAAAATAAAC
AAATAGGGGTTCCGCGCACATTTCCCCGAAAAGTGCCACCTAAATTGTAAGCGTTAATATTTTGTTAAAA
TTCGCGTTAAATTTTTGTTAAATCAGCTCATTTTTTAACCAATAGGCCGAAATCGGCAAAATCCCTTATA
AATCAAAAGAATAGACCGAGATAGGGT
[37 nt withheld, positions 1288-1324]
AAAGAACGTGGACTCCAACGTCAAAGG
[49 nt withheld, positions 1352-1400]
T
[91 nt withheld, positions 1402-1492]
G
[124 nt withheld, positions 1494-1617]
CCCATTCGCCATTCAGGCTGCGCAACTGTTGGGAAGGGCGATCGGTGCGGGCCTCTTCGCTATTACGCCA
GCTGCGCGCTCGCTCGCTCACTGAGGCCGCCCGGGCAAAGCCCGGGCGTCGGGCGACCTTTGGTCGCCCG
GCCTCAGTGAGCGAGCGAGCGCGCAGAGAGGGAGTGGCCAACTCCATCACTAGGGGTTCCTTGTAGTTAA
TGATTAACCCGCCATGCTACTTATCTACGTAGCCATGCTCTAGGAAGAGTACCATTGACGTCAATAATGA
CGTATGTTCCCATAGTAACGCCAATAGGGACTTTCCATTGACGTCAATGGGTGGAGTATTTACGGTAAAC
TGCCCACTTGGCAGTACATCAAGTGTATCATATGCCAAGTACGCCCCCTATTGACGTCAATGACGGTAAA
TGGCCCGCCTGGCATTATGCCCAGTACATGACCTTATGGGACTTTCCTACTTGGCAGTACATCTACGTAT
TAGTCATCGCTATTACCATGGTCGAGGTGAGCCCCACGTTCTGCTTCACTCTCCCCATCTCCCCCCCCTC
CCCACCCCCAATTTTGTATTTATTTATTTTTTAATTATTTTGTGCAGCGATGGGGGCGGGGGGGGGGGGG
GGGCGCGCGCCGGGGGGGGSGGGGSGGGGSGRGGGGSGGGGSGGGGSGRGGSGGAGAGGKGCGGCGGCAG
CCAATCAGAGCGGCGCGCTCCGAAAGTTTCCTTTTATGGCGAGGCGGCGGCGGCGGCGGCCCTATAAAAA
GCGAAGCGCGCGGCGGGCGGGAGTCGCTGCGCGCTGCCTTCGCCCCGTGCCCCGCTCCGCCGCCGCCTCG
CGCCGCCCGCCCCGGCTCTGACTGACCGCGTTACTCCCACAGGTGAGCGGGCGGGACGGCCCTTCTCCTC
CGGGCTGTAATTAGCGCTTGGTTTAATGACGGCTTGTTTCTTTTCTGTGGCTGCGTGAAAGCCTTGAGGG
GCTCCGGGAGGGCCCTTTGTGCGGGGGGAGCGGCTCGGGGCTGTCCGCGGGGGGACGGCTGCCTTCGGGG
GGGACGGGGCAGGGCGGGGTTCGGCTTCTGGCGTGTGACCGGCGGCTCTAGAGCCTCTGCTAACCATGTT
CATGCCTTCTTCTTTTTCCTACAGCTCCTGGGCAACGTGCTGGTTATTGTGCTGTCTCATCATTTTGGCA
AAGAATTGGATCCGCCACCACTAGTGCCACCATGTCTCCGTGCAGACCAATACGCAAGAATTGCGACGTT
TTTGGAACGCGGACGCCAAGAGAACTCTTCTCCTCTGCAGGGACAACCACCGGGAGGTGGGAATCGAAGA
TATTTGCTCGAATACTCGCCCCGGCTCTTTTCTGCCAGATTTAATAATAAGCTAGCAAGCTTATCGATAA
TCAACCTCTGGATTACAAAATTTGTGAAAGATTGACTGGTATTCTTAACTATGTTGCTCCTTTTACGCTA
TGTGGATACGCTGCTTTAATGCCTTTGTATCATGCTATTGCTTCCCGTATGGCTTTCATTTTCTCCTCCT
TGTATAAATCCTGGTTGCTGTCTCTTTATGAGGAGTTGTGGCCCGTTGTCAGGCAACGTGGCGTGGTGTG
CACTGTGTTTGCTGACGCAACCCCCACTGGTTGGGGCATTGCCACCACCTGTCAGCTCCTTTCCGGGACT
TTCGCTTTCCCCCTCCCTATTGCCACGGCGGAACTCATCGCCGCCTGCCTTGCCCGCTGCTGGACAGGGG
CTCGGCTGTTGGGCACTGACAATTCCGTGGTGTTGTCGGGGAAATCATCGTCCTTTCCTTGGCTGCTCGC
CTGTGTTGCCACCTGGATTCTGCGCGGGACGTCCTTCTGCTACGTCCCTTCGGCCCTCAATCCAGCGGAC
CTTCCTTCCCGCGGCCTGCTGCCGGCTCTGCGGCCTCTTCCGCGTCTTCGCCTTCGCCCTCAGACGAGTC
GGATCTCCCTTTGGGCCGCCTCCCCGCATCGATACCGTCGACCCGGGCGGCCGCTTCGAGCAGACATGAT
AAGATACATTGATGAGTTTGGACAAACCACAACTAGAATGCAGTGAAAAAAATGCTTTATTTGTGAAATT
TGTGATGCTATTGCTTTATTTGTAACCATTATAAGCTGCAATAAACAAGTTAACAACAACAATTGCATTC
ATTTTATGTTTCAGGTTCAGGGGGAGATGTGGGAGGTTTTTTAAAGCAAGTAAAACCTCTACAAATGTGG
TAAAATCGATAAGGATCTTCCTAGAGCATGGCTACGTAGATAAGTAGCATGGCGGGTTAATCATTAACTA
CAAGGAACCCCTAGTGATGGAGTTGGCCACTCCCTCTCTGCGCGCTCGCTCACTGAGGCCGGGCGACCAA
AGGTCGCCCGACGCCCGGGCTTTGCCCGGGCGGCCTCAGTGAGCGAGCGAGCGCGCAGCTGCATTAATGA
ATCGGCCAACGCGCGGGGAGAGGCGGTTTGCGTATTGGGCGCTCTTCCGCTTCCTCGCTCACTGACTCGC
TGCGCTCGGTCGTTCGGCTGCGGCGAGCGGTATCAGCTCACTCAAAGGCGGTAATACGGTTATCCACAGA
ATCAGGGGATAACGCAGGAAAGAACATGTGAGCAAAAGGCCAGCAAAAGGCCAGGAACCGTAAAAAGGCC
GCGTTGCTGGCGTTTTTCCATAGGCTCCGCCCCCCTGACGAGCATCACAAAAATCGACGCTCAAGTCAGA
GGTGGCGAAACCCGACAGGACTATAAAGATACCAGGCGTTTCCCCCTGGAAGCTCCCTCGTGCGCTCTCC
TGTTCCGACCCTGCCGCTTACCGGATACCTGTCCGCCTTTCTCCCTTCGGGAAGCGTGGCGCTTTCTCAT
AGCTCACGCTGTAGGTATCTCAGTTCGGTGTAGGTCGTTCGCTCCAAGCTGGGCTGTGTGCACGAACCCC
CCGTTCAGCCCGACCGCTGCGCCTTATCCGGTAACTATCGTCTTGAGTCCAACCCGGTAAGACACGACTT
ATCGCCACTGGCAGCAGCCACTGGTAACAGGATTAGCAGAGCGAGGTATGTAGGCGGTGCTACAGAGTTC
TTGAAGTGGTGGCCTAACTACGGCTACACTAGAAGAACAGTATTTGGTATCTGCGCTCTGCTGAAGCCAG
TTACCTTCGGAAAAAGAGTTGGTAGCTCTTGATCCGGCAAACAAACCACCGCTGGTAGCGGTGGTTTTTT
TGTTTGCAAGCAGCAGATTACGCGCAGAAAAAAAGGATCTCAA
Features (pLannotate 1.2.2; 16 found; start..end, strand, type, name):
    171..1031    -  CDS            AmpR: β-lactamase; bla; confers resistance to ampicillin, carbenicillin, and related antibiotics
   1032..1136    -  promoter       AmpR promoter: bla
   1189..1617    -  rep_origin     f1 ori (sequence partly withheld): f1 bacteriophage origin of replication; arrow indicates direction of (+) strand synthesis
   1622..1691    -  CDS            lacZα (fragment): LacZα fragment of β-galactosidase; lacZ fragment
   1686..1818    -  repeat_region  AAV2 ITR (fragment): inverted terminal repeat of adeno-associated virus serotype 2 inverted
   1879..2127    +  enhancer       CMV enhancer (fragment): human cytomegalovirus immediate early enhancer
   2129..2406    +  promoter       chicken β-actin promoter: No description available
   2407..2542    +  intron         hybrid intron (fragment): hybrid between chicken β-actin (CBA) and minute virus of mice (MMV) introns (Gray et al., 2011)
   2631..2761    +  intron         chimeric intron (fragment): chimera between introns from chicken β-actin and rabbit β-globin
   2759..2821    +  CDS            HBB (fragment): HBB_LEPEU - Experimental evidence at protein level: Swiss-Prot protein existence level 1. Involved in oxygen transport from the lung to the various peripheral tissues. From Lepus europaeus (European hare).
   3016..3604    +  misc_feature   WPRE: woodchuck hepatitis virus posttranscriptional regulatory element
   3647..3768    -  polyA_signal   SV40 poly(A) signal: SV40 polyadenylation signal
   3791..3859    -  CDS            large T antigen (fragment): large T antigen from SV40 (simian virus 40)
   3930..4059    +  repeat_region  AAV2 ITR: inverted terminal repeat of adeno-associated virus serotype 2 inverted
   4053..4109    -  CDS            lacI (fragment): lac repressor; lacI; The lac repressor binds to the lac operator to inhibit transcription in E. coli. This inhibition can be relieved by adding lactose or isopropyl-β-D-thiogalactopyranoside (IPTG).
   4292..4880    -  rep_origin     ori: high-copy-number ColE1/pMB1/pBR322/pUC origin of replication
