[The description below was written by a language model from this plasmid's Addgene catalogue record and pLannotate feature annotations shown in this document.]
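Description:
pAAV CAG Barcode2 is an adeno-associated virus transfer plasmid of about 4.9 kb, built on a pAAV backbone and carrying a synthetic transcribed barcode under a strong ubiquitous promoter. It is propagated in E. coli through a high-copy ColE1/pUC-type origin and selected with ampicillin via the β-lactamase gene and its native promoter. An f1 phage origin is also present in the backbone. The record lists a recombination-deficient growth strain, which is commonly chosen to keep the repeat-rich AAV inverted terminal repeats intact.

Between the two AAV2 ITRs, which provide the cis signals for replication and packaging of the genome into AAV particles, sits a CAG-type expression unit: a CMV immediate-early enhancer fragment, the chicken β-actin promoter, and chimeric chicken β-actin/rabbit β-globin intron sequence. The short "HBB" hit at the end of the intron is most likely just the β-globin exon remnant that is normally part of this promoter. The barcode itself is not annotated in the feature table, but the unannotated gap between the intron and the WPRE is where an insert of this kind would lie. The depositor notes that the barcode sequence was entered in the gRNA field for convenience, so it is not a guide or hairpin RNA. Downstream, a WPRE enhances transcript stability and expression, and an SV40 polyadenylation signal terminates the message. Small lacZα, lacI and large T antigen fragments appear to be cloning or annotation remnants.

The stated purpose is expression mapping. Presumably the unique barcode transcript marks transduced cells for detection by sequencing or hybridisation-based methods, and the name implies it is one of a numbered series, though the record gives no further detail.
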