Addgene plasmid #229063: pAAV CAG Barcode2
Purpose: Expression mapping
Depositing lab: Scott Sternson. Depositing organization: University of California, San Diego (UCSD).
Backbone
  Vector backbone: pAAV
  Vector type: AAV
Growth in bacteria
  Bacterial resistance: Ampicillin, 100 μg/mL
  Growth temperature: 37°C
  Growth strain: NEB Stable
  Copy number: Unknown
Gene/Insert
  Gene/Insert name: CAG Barcode2
  gRNA/shRNA sequence: ATGTCTCCGTGCAGACCAATACGCAAGAATTGCGACGTTTTTGGAACGCGGACGCCAAGAGAACTCTTCTCCTCTGCAGGGACAACCACCGGGAGGTGGGAATCGAAGATATTTGCTCGAATACTCGCCCCGGCTCTTTTCTGCCAGATTTAATAATAA
  Species: Synthetic
Terms and licenses: Academic/Nonprofit Terms; Industry Terms: Not Available to Industry
Depositor comments: Barcode sequence listed in "gRNA sequence" field.
How to cite: pAAV CAG Barcode2 was a gift from Scott Sternson (Addgene plasmid # 229063 ; http://n2t.net/addgene:229063 ; RRID:Addgene_229063)
